>Addgene plasmid #105413 | pTEI037 | addgene full sequence | sequence record 207373 | Addgene NGS Result
GAACAGGAGAGCGCACGAGGGAGCTTCCAGGGGGAAACGCCTGGTATCTTTATAGTCCTGTCGGGTTTCG
CCACCTCTGACTTGAGCGTCGATTTTTGTGATGCTCGTCAGGGGGGCGGAGCCTATGGAAAAACGCCAGC
AACGCGGCCTTTTTACGGTTCCTGGCCTTTTGCTGGCCTTTTGCTCACATGTTCTTTCCTGCGTTATCCC
CTGATTCTGTGGATAACCGTATTACCGCCTTTGAGTGAGCTGATACCGCTCGCCGCAGCCGAACGACCGA
GCGCAGCGAGTCAGTGAGCGAGGAAGCGGAAGAGCGCCCAATACGCAAACCGCCTCTCCCCGCGCGTTGG
CCGATTCATTAATCACTCTGTGGTCTCACCATGATTCAGCAAGCCACTGCAGGAGTCTCACAAGACACTT
CGGAAAATCCTAACAAAACAATAGTTCCTGCTGCATTACCACAGCTCACCCCTACCTTGGTGTCACTGCT
GGAGGTGATTGAACCCGAGGTGTTGTATGCAGGATATGATAGCTCTGTTCCAGATTCAGCATGGAGAATT
ATGACCACACTCAACATGTTAGGTGGGCGTCAAGTGATTGCAGCAGTGAAATGGGCAAAGGCGATACCAG
GCTTCAGAAACTTACACCTGGATGACCAAATGACCCTGCTACAGTACTCATGGATGTTTCTCATGGCATT
TGCCCTGGGTTGGAGATCATACAGACAATCAAGTGGAAACCTGCTCTGCTTTGCTCCTGATCTGATTATT
AATGAGCAGAGAATGTCTCTACCCTGCATGTATGACCAATGTAAACACATGCTGTTTGTCTCCTCTGAAT
TACAAAGATTGCAGGTATCCTATGAAGAGTATCTCTGTATGAAAACCTTACTGCTTCTCTCCTCAGTTCC
TAAGGAAGGTCTGAAGAGCCAAGAGTTATTTGATGAGATTCGAATGACTTATATCAAAGAGCTAGGAAAA
GCCATCGTCAAAAGGGAAGGGAACTCCAGTCAGAACTGGCAACGGTTTTACCAACTGACAAAGCTTCTGG
ACTCCATGCATGAGGTGGTTGAGAATCTCCTTACCTACTGCTTCCAGACATTTTTGGATAAGACCATGAG
TATTGAATTCCCAGAGATGTTAGCTGAAATCATCACTAATCAGATACCAAAATATTCAAATGGAAATATC
AAAAAGCTTCTGTTTCATCAAAAAGCTTCTGCCGTGAGCAAGGGCGAGGAGCTGTTCACCGGGGTGGTGC
CCATCCTGGTCGAGCTGGACGGCGACGTAAACGGCCACAAGTTCAGCGTGTCCGGCGAGGGCGAGGGCGA
TGCCACCTACGGCAAGCTGACCCTGAAGTTCATCTGCACCACCGGCAAGCTGCCCGTGCCCTGGCCCACC
CTCGTGACCACCCTGACCTACGGCGTGCAGTGCTTCAGCCGCTACCCCGACCACATGAAGCAGCACGACT
TCTTCAAGTCCGCCATGCCCGAAGGCTACGTCCAGGAGCGCACCATCTTCTTCAAGGACGACGGCAACTA
CAAGACCCGCGCCGAGGTGAAGTTCGAGGGCGACACCCTGGTGAACCGCATCGAGCTGAAGGGCATCGAC
TTCAAGGAGGACGGCAACATCCTGGGGCACAAGCTGGAGTACAACTACAACAGCCACAACGTCTATATCA
TGGCCGACAAGCAGAAGAACGGCATCAAGGTGAACTTCAAGATCCGCCACAACATCGAGGACGGCAGCGT
GCAGCTCGCCGACCACTACCAGCAGAACACCCCCATCGGCGACGGCCCCGTGCTGCTGCCCGACAACCAC
TACCTGAGTACTCAGTCCAAGCTGAGCAAAGACCCCAACGAGAAGCGCGATCACATGGTCCTGCTGGAGT
TCGTGACCGCCGCCGGGATCACTCTCGGCATGGACGAGCTGTACAAATCTGCAATGTGAGACCACGAAGT
GGCTCTTCAGTGGACGAAAGGGCCTCGTGATACGCCTATTTTTATAGGTTAATGTCATGATAATAATGGT
TTCTTAGACGTCAGGTGGCACTTTTCGGGGAAATGTGCGCGGAACCCCTATTTGTTTATTTTTCTAAATA
CATTCAAATATGTATCCGCTCATGAGACAATAACCCTGATAAATGCTTCAATAATATTGAAAAAGGAAGA
GTATGCGCTCACGCAACTGGTCCAGAACCTTGACCGAACGCAGCGGTGGTAACGGCGCAGTGGCGGTTTT
CATGGCTTGTTATGACTGTTTTTTTTTGGGGTACAGTCTATGCCTCGGGCATCCAAGCAGCAAGCGCGTT
ACGCCGTGGGTCGATGTTTGATGTTATGGAGCAGCAACGATGTTACGCAGCAGGGCAGTCGCCCTAAAAC
AAAGTTAAACATCATGAGGGAAGCGGTGATCGCCGAAGTATCGACTCAACTATCAGAGGTAGTTGGCGTC
ATCGAGCGCCATCTCGAACCGACGTTGCTGGCCGTACATTTGTACGGCTCCGCAGTGGATGGCGGCCTGA
AGCCACACAGCGATATTGATTTGCTGGTTACGGTGACCGTAAGGCTTGATGAAACAACGCGGCGAGCTTT
GATCAACGACCTTTTGGAAACTTCGGCTTCCCCTGGAGAGAGCGAGATTCTCCGCGCTGTAGAAGTCACC
ATTGTTGTGCACGACGACATCATTCCGTGGCGTTATCCAGCTAAGCGCGAACTGCAATTTGGAGAATGGC
AGCGCAATGACATTCTTGCAGGTATCTTCGAGCCAGCCACGATCGACATTGATCTGGCTATCTTGCTGAC
AAAAGCAAGAGAACATAGCGTTGCCTTGGTAGGTCCAGCGGCGGAGGAACTCTTTGATCCGGTTCCTGAA
CAGGATCTATTTGAGGCGCTAAATGAAACCTTAACGCTATGGAACTCGCCGCCCGACTGGGCTGGCGATG
AGCGAAATGTAGTGCTTACGTTGTCCCGCATTTGGTACAGCGCAGTAACCGGCAAAATCGCGCCGAAGGA
TGTCGCTGCCGACTGGGCAATGGAGCGCCTGCCGGCCCAGTATCAGCCCGTCATACTTGAAGCTAGACAG
GCTTATCTTGGACAAGAAGAAGATCGCTTGGCCTCGCGCGCAGATCAGTTGGAAGAATTTGTCCATTACG
TAAAAGGCGAGATCACCAAGGTAGTCGGCAAATAACTGTCAGACCAAGTTTACTCATATATACTTTAGAT
TGATTTAAAACTTCATTTTTAATTTAAAAGGATCTAGGTGAAGATCCTTTTTGATAATCTCATGACCAAA
ATCCCTTAACGTGAGTTTTCGTTCCACTGAGCGTCAGACCCCGTAGAAAAGATCAAAGGATCTTCTTGAG
ATCCTTTTTTTCTGCGCGTAATCTGCTGCTTGCAAACAAAAAAACCACCGCTACCAGCGGTGGTTTGTTT
GCCGGATCAAGAGCTACCAACTCTTTTTCCGAAGGTAACTGGCTTCAGCAGAGCGCAGATACCAAATACT
GTTCTTCTAGTGTAGCCGTAGTTAGGCCACCACTTCAAGAACTCTGTAGCACCGCCTACATACCTCGCTC
TGCTAATCCTGTTACCAGTGGCTGCTGCCAGTGGCGATAAGTCGTGTCTTACCGGGTTGGACTCAAGACG
ATAGTTACCGGATAAGGCGCAGCGGTCGGGCTGAACGGGGGGTTCGTGCACACAGCCCAGCTTGGAGCGA
ACGACCTACACCGAACTGAGATACCTACAGCGTGAGCTATGAGAAAGCGCCACGCTTCCCGAAGGGAGAA
AGGCGGACAGGTATCCGGTAAGCGGCAGGGTCG
Features (pLannotate 1.2.2; 8 found; start..end, strand, type, name):
    314..363     +  CDS            lacI (fragment): lac repressor; lacI; The lac repressor binds to the lac operator to inhibit transcription in E. coli. This inhibition can be relieved by adding lactose or isopropyl-β-D-thiogalactopyranoside (IPTG).
    384..1214    +  CDS            Nr3c1 (fragment): GCR_RAT - Also known as Grl. Experimental evidence at protein level: Swiss-Prot protein existence level 1. [Isoform A]: Has transcriptional activation and repression activity. Mediates glucocorticoid-induced apoptosis. Promotes accurate chromosome segregation during mitosis. May act as a tumor suppressor. May play a negative role in adipogenesis through the regulation of lipolytic and antilipogenic gene expression. From Rattus norvegicus (Rat).
   1224..1937    +  CDS            mEGFP: mEGFP is a basic (constitutively fluorescent) green fluorescent protein published in 2002, derived from Aequorea victoria. It has moderate acid sensitivity.
   2068..2172    +  promoter       AmpR promoter: bla
   2163..2243    -  CDS            int (fragment): INT2_ECOLX - Protein inferred from homology: Swiss-Prot protein existence level 3. Putative integrase believed to be involved in the insertion of antibiotic resistance genes into plasmids and transposons. From Escherichia coli.
   2331..2387    +  CDS            GmR (fragment): gentamycin acetyltransferase; aacC1; confers resistance to gentamycin
   2394..3182    +  CDS            aadA: S3AD_ECOLX - Experimental evidence at protein level: Swiss-Prot protein existence level 1. Mediates bacterial resistance to the antibiotics streptomycin and spectinomycin. From Escherichia coli.
   3356..131     +  rep_origin     ori (across the origin): high-copy-number ColE1/pMB1/pBR322/pUC origin of replication
