[The description below was written by a language model from this plasmid's Addgene catalogue record and pLannotate feature annotations shown in this document.]
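Description:
pTEI037 is a small (about 3.8 kb) Modular Cloning (MoClo) part plasmid built in the pAGM1276 backbone, a level 0 acceptor from the Golden Gate-based plant synthetic biology toolkit. It is a bacterial storage and donor vector rather than an expression construct. It replicates in E. coli from a high-copy ColE1/pUC-type origin and is selected with spectinomycin through the aadA aminoglycoside adenylyltransferase gene, which sits downstream of a bla-type promoter. The short integrase, gentamicin acetyltransferase and lacI fragments detected nearby are remnants of the resistance cassette's origin and of the backbone's replaced cloning region, and no function is indicated for them.

The payload is a promoterless coding module in which the hormone-binding domain of the rat glucocorticoid receptor (a fragment of Nr3c1) is followed directly by monomeric EGFP, the two annotated coding regions lying on the same strand and separated by only a few bases. Internal BsaI and BpiI sites were removed so that the part is compatible with Type IIS assembly. The fragment was inserted through BpiI sites that were destroyed in cloning, and MoClo level 0 parts are conventionally released with BsaI for assembly into transcription units. The record does not state which fusion position or overhangs the module occupies, nor any promoter or terminator, since these are supplied by other parts during assembly.

The glucocorticoid receptor ligand-binding domain is widely used to keep fusion proteins inactive in the cytoplasm until a steroid such as dexamethasone is applied. This module therefore presumably serves as a tag that makes a protein of interest both hormone-inducible and fluorescently trackable in plant expression constructs.
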