Addgene plasmid #105413: pTEI037
Purpose: Synthetic biology
Depositing lab: Johannes Stuttmann. Depositing organization: Martin-Luther-Universitaet Halle-Wittenberg. Publication: Peripheral infrastructure vectors and an extended set of plant parts for the Modular Cloning system. Gantner J, Ordon J, Ilse T, Kretschmer C, Gruetzner R, Lofke C, Dagdas Y, Burstenbinder K, Marillonnet S, Stuttmann J. PLoS One. 2018 May 30;13(5):e0197185. doi: 10.1371/journal.pone.0197185. eCollection 2018. PubMed 29847550.
Backbone
  Vector backbone: pAGM1276 (Engler et al., 2014)
  Vector type: Synthetic Biology
Growth in bacteria
  Bacterial resistance: Spectinomycin, 50 μg/mL
  Growth temperature: 37°C
  Growth strain: DH5alpha
  Copy number: High Copy
Gene/Insert
  Gene/Insert name: Hormone-binding domain (glucocorticoid receptor) fused to mEGFP
  Species: R. norvegicus (rat)
  Mutation: BsaI/ BpiI restriction sites removed
  Cloning method: Restriction Enzyme; 5′ cloning site BpiI (destroyed during cloning); 3′ cloning site BpiI (destroyed during cloning)
  Sequencing primers: 5′ CTTTGAGTGAGCTGATACCG; 3′ GGGTTCCGCGCACATTTC
Terms and licenses: Academic/Nonprofit Terms; Industry Terms: Not Available to Industry
How to cite: pTEI037 was a gift from Johannes Stuttmann (Addgene plasmid # 105413 ; http://n2t.net/addgene:105413 ; RRID:Addgene_105413)
